>Addgene plasmid #50781 | pMXs-ms-Sox17 | depositor full sequence | sequence record 78387 | pMXs-ms-Sox17 sequence 5923 bps
CCCGAAAAGTGCCACCTGCATAATGAAAGACCCCACCTGTAGGTTTGGCAAGCTAGCTTAAGTAACGCCA
TTTTGCAAGGCATGGAAAAATACATAACTGAGAATAGAAAAGTTCAGATCAAGGTCAGGAACAGATGGAA
CAGCTGAATATGGGCCAAAGCGGATATCTGTGGTAAGCAGTTCCTGCCCCGGCTCAGGGCCAAGAACAGA
TGGAACAGCTGAATATGGGCCAAACAGGATATCTGTGGTAAGCAGTTCCTGCCCCGGCTCAGGGCCAAGA
ACAGATGGTCCCCAGATGCGGTCCAGCCCTCAGCAGTTTCTAGAGAACCATCAGATGTTTCCAGGGTGCC
CCAAGGACCTGAAATGACCCTGTGCCTTATTTGAACTAACCAATCAGTTCGCTTCTCGCTTCTGTTCGCG
CGCTTCTGCTCCCCGAGCTCAATAAAAGAGCCCACAACCCCTCACTCGGGGCGCCAGTCCTCCGATTGAC
TGAGTCGCCCGGGTACCCGTGTATCCAATAAACCCTCTTGCAGTTGCATCCGACTTGTGGTCTCGCTGTT
CCTTGGGAGGGTCTCCTCTGAGTGATTGACTACCCGTCAGCGGGGGTCTTTCATTTGGGGGCTCGTCCGG
GATCGGGAGACCCCTGCCCAGGGACCACCGACCCACCACCGGGAGGTAAGCTGGCCAGCAACTTATCTGT
GTCTGTCCGATTGTCTAGTGTCTATGACTGATTTTATGCGCCTGCGTCGGTACTAGTTAGCTAACTAGCT
CTGTATCTGGCGGACCCGTGGTGGAACTGACGAGTTCGGAACACCCGGCCGCAACCCTGGGAGACGTCCC
AGGGATCTCGGGGGCCGTTTTTGTGGCCCGACCTGAGTCCAAAAATCCCGATCGTTTTGGACTCTTTGGT
GCACCCCCCTTAGAGGAGGGATATGTGGTTCTGGTAGGAGACGAGAACCTAAAACAGTTCCCGCCTCCGT
CTGAATTTTTGCTTTCGGTTTGGGACCGAAGCCGCGCCGCGCGTCTTGTCTGCTGCAGCATCGTTCTGTG
TTGTCTCTGTCTGACTGTGTTTCTGTATTTGTCTGAAAATATGGGCCCGGGCCAGACTGTTACCACTCCC
TTAAGTTTGACCTTAGGTCACTGGAAAGATGTCGAGCGGATCGCTCACAACCAGTCGGTAGATGTCAAGA
AGAGACGTTGGGTTACCTTCTGCTCTGCAGAATGGCCAACCTTTAACGTCGGATGGCCGCGAGACGGCAC
CTTTAACCGAGACCTCATCACCCAGGTTAAGATCAAGGTCTTTTCACCTGGCCCGCATGGACACCCAGAC
CAGGTCCCCTACATCGTGACCTGGGAAGCCTTGGCTTTTGACCCCCCTCCCTGGGTCAAGCCCTTTGTAC
ACCCTAAGCCTCCGCCTCCTCTTCCTCCATCCGCCCCGTCTCTCCCCCTTGAACCTCCTCGTTCGACCCC
GCCTCGATCCTCCCTTTATCCAGCCCTCACTCCTTCTCTAGGCGCCCCCATATGGCCATATGAGATCTTA
TATGGGGCACCCCCGCCCCTTGTAAACTTCCCTGACCCTGACATGACAAGAGTTACTAACAGCCCCTCTC
TCCAAGCTCACTTACAGGCTCTCTACTTAGTCCAGCACGAAGTCTGGAGACCTCTGGCGGCAGCCTACCA
AGAACAACTGGACCGACCGGTGGTACCTCACCCTTACCGAGTCGGCGACACAGTGTGGGTCCGCCGACAC
CAGACTAAGAACCTAGAACCTCGCTGGAAAGGACCTTACACAGTCCTGCTGACCACCCCCACCGCCCTCA
AAGTAGACGGCATCGCAGCTTGGATACACGCCGCCCACGTGAAGGCTGCCGACCCCGGGGGTGGACCATC
CTCTAGACTGCCGGATCTAGCTAGTTAATTAAGGATCCCAGTGTGGTGGTACGGGAAATCACAAGTTTGT
ACAAAAAAGCAGGCTCCGCGGCCGCCCCCTTCACCATGAGCAGCCCGGATGCGGGATACGCCAGTGACGA
CCAGAGCCAGCCCCGGAGCGCGCAGCCCGCGGTGATGGCAGGGTTGGGCCCCTGTCCCTGGGCCGAGTCC
CTGAGCCCCCTCGGGGATGTAAAGGTGAAAGGCGAGGTGGTGGCGAGTAGCGGGGCGCCAGCCGGGACGT
CGGGCCGAGCCAAAGCGGAGTCTCGCATCCGGCGGCCGATGAACGCCTTTATGGTGTGGGCCAAAGACGA
ACGCAAGCGGTTGGCACAGCAGAACCCAGATCTGCACAACGCAGAGCTAAGCAAGATGCTAGGCAAGTCT
TGGAAGGCGTTGACCTTGGCAGAGAAGCGGCCCTTCGTGGAAGAGGCCGAGCGGCTGCGCGTGCAGCATA
TGCAGGACCACCCCAACTACAAGTACCGGCCGCGGCGGCGCAAGCAGGTGAAGCGCATGAAGCGGGTGGA
GGGAGGCTTCCTGCACGCTCTCGTCGAGCCCCAGGCCGGCGCGCTTGGTCCCGAGGGCGGCCGCGTGGCC
ATGGATGGCCTGGGTCTGCCTTTCCCGGAGCCGGGCTATCCGGCCGGTCCTCCGCTGATGTCTCCGCACA
TGGGCCCCCACTATCGGGACTGCCAGGGACTGGGCGCTCCCGCGCTCGACGGCTACCCTCTGCCCACTCC
GGACACATCCCCGCTGGATGGCGTGGAGCAGGACCCGGCTTTCTTTGCAGCCCCGCTGCCAGGGGACTGC
CCGGCGGCCGGCACCTACACTTACGCTCCAGTCTCGGACTATGCAGTGTCCGTAGAGCCGCCCGCTGGCC
CCATGCGAGTGGGGCCGGACCCCTCGGGCCCTGCGATGCCGGGGATCCTGGCGCCCCCCAGCGCTCTGCA
CCTGTACTACGGCGCGATGGGCTCGCCCGCCGCAAGTGCGGGGCGCGGTTTCCACGCGCAACCCCAGCAG
CCGCTGCAACCGCAGGCACCGCCGCCGCCACCGCAGCAGCAGCACCCAGCGCACGGCCCCGGGCAACCTT
CGCCCCCTCCCGAGGCTCTGCCCTGCCGGGATGGCACGGAATCCAACCAGCCCACTGAGCTCCTAGGGGA
GGTGGACCGCACGGAATTCGAACAGTATCTGCCCTTTGTGTATAAGCCCGAGATGGGTCTTCCCTACCAG
GGACACGACTGCGGAGTGAACCTCTCAGACAGCCACGGAGCCATTTCCTCCGTGGTGTCCGACGCTAGCT
CAGCGGTCTACTATTGCAACTACCCCGACATTTGAAAGGGTGGGCGCGCCGACCCAGCTTTCTTGTACAA
AGTGGTGATGAGCGGCCGCCAGCACAGTGGTCGACGATAAAATAAAAGATTTTATTTAGTCTCCAGAAAA
AGGGGGGAATGAAAGACCCCACCTGTAGGTTTGGCAAGCTAGCTTAAGTAACGCCATTTTGGAAGGCATG
GAAAAATACATAACTGAGAATAGAGAAGTTCAGATCAAGGTCAGGAACAGATGGAACAGCTGAATATGGG
CCAAACAGGATATCTGTGGTAAGCAGTTCCTGCCCCGGCTCAGGGCCAAGAACAGATGGAACAGCTGAAT
ATGGGCCAAACAGGATATCTGTGGTAAGCAGTTCCTGCCCCGGCTCAGGGCCAAGAACAGATGGTCCCCA
GATGCGGTCCAGCCCTCAGCAGTTTCTAGAGAACCATCAGATGTTTCCAGGGTGCCCCAAGGACCTGAAA
TGACCCTGTGCCTTATTTGAACTAACCAATCAGTTCGCTTCTCGCTTCTGTTCGCGCGCTTCTGCTCCCC
GAGCTCAATAAAAGAGCCCACAACCCCTCACTCGGGGCGCCAGTCCTCCGATTGACTGAGTCGCCCGGGT
ACCCGTGTATCCAATAAACCCTCTTGCAGTTGCATCCGACTTGTGGTCTCGCTGTTCCTTGGGAGGGTCT
CCTCTGAGTGATTGACTACCCGTCAGCGGGGGTCTTTCATTCTGCATTAATGAATCGGCCAACGCGCGGG
GAGAGGCGGTTTGCGTATTGGGCGCTCTTCCGCTTCCTCGCTCACTGACTCGCTGCGCTCGGTCGTTCGG
CTGCGGCGAGCGGTATCAGCTCACTCAAAGGCGGTAATACGGTTATCCACAGAATCAGGGGATAACGCAG
GAAAGAACATGTGAGCAAAAGGCCAGCAAAAGGCCAGGAACCGTAAAAAGGCCGCGTTGCTGGCGTTTTT
CCATAGGCTCCGCCCCCCTGACGAGCATCACAAAAATCGACGCTCAAGTCAGAGGTGGCGAAACCCGACA
GGACTATAAAGATACCAGGCGTTTCCCCCTGGAAGCTCCCTCGTGCGCTCTCCTGTTCCGACCCTGCCGC
TTACCGGATACCTGTCCGCCTTTCTCCCTTCGGGAAGCGTGGCGCTTTCTCATAGCTCACGCTGTAGGTA
TCTCAGTTCGGTGTAGGTCGTTCGCTCCAAGCTGGGCTGTGTGCACGAACCCCCCGTTCAGCCCGACCGC
TGCGCCTTATCCGGTAACTATCGTCTTGAGTCCAACCCGGTAAGACACGACTTATCGCCACTGGCAGCAG
CCACTGGTAACAGGATTAGCAGAGCGAGGTATGTAGGCGGTGCTACAGAGTTCTTGAAGTGGTGGCCTAA
CTACGGCTACACTAGAAGGACAGTATTTGGTATCTGCGCTCTGCTGAAGCCAGTTACCTTCGGAAAAAGA
GTTGGTAGCTCTTGATCCGGCAAACAAACCACCGCTGGTAGCGGTGGTTTTTTTGTTTGCAAGCAGCAGA
TTACGCGCAGAAAAAAAGGATCTCAAGAAGATCCTTTGATCTTTTCTACGGGGTCTGACGCTCAGTGGAA
CGAAAACTCACGTTAAGGGATTTTGGTCATGAGATTATCAAAAAGGATCTTCACCTAGATCCTTTTGCGG
CCGGCCGCAAATCAATCTAAAGTATATATGAGTAAACTTGGTCTGACAGTTACCAATGCTTAATCAGTGA
GGCACCTATCTCAGCGATCTGTCTATTTCGTTCATCCATAGTTGCCTGACTCCCCGTCGTGTAGATAACT
ACGATACGGGAGGGCTTACCATCTGGCCCCAGTGCTGCAATGATACCGCGAGACCCACGCTCACCGGCTC
CAGATTTATCAGCAATAAACCAGCCAGCCGGAAGGGCCGAGCGCAGAAGTGGTCCTGCAACTTTATCCGC
CTCCATCCAGTCTATTAATTGTTGCCGGGAAGCTAGAGTAAGTAGTTCGCCAGTTAATAGTTTGCGCAAC
GTTGTTGCCATTGCTACAGGCATCGTGGTGTCACGCTCGTCGTTTGGTATGGCTTCATTCAGCTCCGGTT
CCCAACGATCAAGGCGAGTTACATGATCCCCCATGTTGTGCAAAAAAGCGGTTAGCTCCTTCGGTCCTCC
GATCGTTGTCAGAAGTAAGTTGGCCGCAGTGTTATCACTCATGGTTATGGCAGCACTGCATAATTCTCTT
ACTGTCATGCCATCCGTAAGATGCTTTTCTGTGACTGGTGAGTACTCAACCAAGTCATTCTGAGAATAGT
GTATGCGGCGACCGAGTTGCTCTTGCCCGGCGTCAACACGGGATAATACCGCGCCACATAGCAGAACTTT
AAAAGTGCTCATCATTGGAAAACGTTCTTCGGGGCGAAAACTCTCAAGGATCTTACCGCTGTTGAGATCC
AGTTCGATGTAACCCACTCGTGCACCCAACTGATCTTCAGCATCTTTTACTTTCACCAGCGTTTCTGGGT
GAGCAAAAACAGGAAGGCAAAATGCCGCAAAAAAGGGAATAAGGGCGACACGGAAATGTTGAATACTCAT
ACTCTTCCTTTTTCAATATTATTGAAGCATTTATCAGGGTTATTGTCTCATGAGCGGATACATATTTGAA
TGTATTTAGAAAAATAAACAAATAGGGGTTCCGCGCACATTTC
Features (pLannotate 1.2.2; 13 found; start..end, strand, type, name):
     22..615     +  LTR            LTR: long terminal repeat from Moloney murine leukemia virus
    678..1035    +  misc_feature   MMLV Ψ: packaging signal of Moloney murine leukemia virus (MMLV)
   1100..1516    +  CDS            gag (truncated): truncated Moloney murine leukemia virus (MMLV) gag gene lacking the start codon
   1526..1900    +  misc_feature   pol region: Moloney murine leukemia virus (MMLV) pol region containing the splice acceptor site
   1951..1975    +  protein_bind   attB1: mutant version of attB; recombination site for the Gateway® BP reaction BP Clonase™
   1996..3252    +  CDS            Sox17: SOX17_MOUSE - Also known as Sox-17. Experimental evidence at protein level: Swiss-Prot protein existence level 1. [Isoform 2]: Has no DNA-binding activity, and does not function as transcriptional activator. From Mus musculus (Mouse).
   3272..3296    -  protein_bind   attB2: mutant version of attB; recombination site for the Gateway® BP reaction BP Clonase™
   3368..3489    +  LTR            3' LTR (ΔU3) (fragment): self-inactivating 3' long terminal repeat (LTR) from Moloney murine leukemia virus
   3490..3959    +  LTR            LTR: long terminal repeat from Moloney murine leukemia virus
   3962..4015    -  CDS            lacI (fragment): lac repressor; lacI; The lac repressor binds to the lac operator to inhibit transcription in E. coli. This inhibition can be relieved by adding lactose or isopropyl-β-D-thiogalactopyranoside (IPTG).
   4198..4786    -  rep_origin     ori: high-copy-number ColE1/pMB1/pBR322/pUC origin of replication
   4950..5810    -  CDS            AmpR: β-lactamase; bla; confers resistance to ampicillin, carbenicillin, and related antibiotics
   5811..5915    -  promoter       AmpR promoter: bla
