[The description below was written by a language model from this plasmid's Addgene catalogue record and pLannotate feature annotations shown in this document.]
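Description:
pMXs-ms-Sox17 is a Moloney murine leukemia virus (MMLV)-based retroviral expression plasmid carrying the mouse Sox17 coding sequence in the Gateway-adapted pMXs-gw backbone. In bacteria it is maintained through a high-copy ColE1/pUC-type origin and selected with ampicillin via the β-lactamase gene and its own promoter. A short lacI fragment annotated next to the origin is a backbone remnant with no evident function.

The retroviral portion begins with a 5′ MMLV LTR, followed by the Ψ packaging signal, a truncated gag segment lacking its start codon, and a pol-derived region containing the splice acceptor. These elements allow the transcript to be packaged into virions when viral proteins are supplied in trans by a packaging cell line, while the vector itself encodes no functional viral genes. No internal promoter is annotated, so Sox17 expression is presumably driven by the 5′ LTR. The roughly 1.26 kb Sox17 open reading frame lies between attB1 and attB2 sites, the footprint of Gateway recombination from an entry clone into the destination vector. No epitope tag, reporter or mammalian selection marker appears in the feature table. Downstream, the 3′ LTR is annotated as two adjacent pieces, one of which matched a self-inactivating ΔU3 reference fragment. Together they span about the length of a full LTR, so this probably reflects how the annotation software split the match rather than a true self-inactivating design.

The construct is intended for retroviral delivery and stable expression of mouse Sox17 in mammalian cells. It was deposited in connection with work on generating induced pluripotent stem cells from mouse and human fibroblasts, although the record does not state the specific role Sox17 played in those experiments.
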