Addgene plasmid #50781: pMXs-ms-Sox17
Purpose: retroviral expression of mouse Sox17
Depositing lab: Shinya Yamanaka. Depositing organization: Kyoto University, Center for iPS Cell Research and Application. Publication: Generation of induced pluripotent stem cells without Myc from mouse and human fibroblasts. Nakagawa M, Koyanagi M, Tanabe K, Takahashi K, Ichisaka T, Aoi T, Okita K, Mochiduki Y, Takizawa N, Yamanaka S. Nat Biotechnol. 2008 Jan;26(1):101-6. Epub 2007 Nov 30. 10.1038/nbt1374 PubMed 18059259.
Backbone
  Vector backbone: pMXs-gw
  Backbone manufacturer: Yamanaka Lab, Addgene plasmid #18656
  Backbone size w/o insert (bp): 4750
  Vector type: Mammalian Expression, Retroviral
Growth in bacteria
  Bacterial resistance: Ampicillin, 100 μg/mL
  Growth temperature: 37°C
  Growth strain: DH5alpha
  Copy number: Unknown
Gene/Insert
  Gene/Insert name: Sox17 (alt names: SRY (sex determining region Y)-box 17; Sox-17)
  Species: M. musculus (mouse)
  Insert size (bp): 1260
  Entrez Gene: Sox17
  Cloning method: Gateway Cloning
  Sequencing primers: 5′ pMX-S1811
Resource information
  A portion of this plasmid was derived from a plasmid made by: Gateway cassette and pENTRE/D-TOPO are from Invitrogen Corporation. pMXs is from Dr. Toshio Kitamura of the University of Tokyo, the Institute of Medical Science. If you use this plasmid in a paper, please cite: Retrovirus-mediated gene transfer and expression cloning: powerful tools in functional genomics. Exp Hematol. 2003 Nov;31(11):1007-14. Kitamura T, Koshino Y, Shibata F, Oki T, Nakajima H, Nosaka T, Kumagai H.
Terms and licenses: Academic/Nonprofit Terms; Industry Terms: Not Available to Industry
How to cite: pMXs-ms-Sox17 was a gift from Shinya Yamanaka (Addgene plasmid # 50781 ; http://n2t.net/addgene:50781 ; RRID:Addgene_50781)
