>Addgene plasmid #50781 | pMXs-ms-Sox17 | addgene partial sequence | sequence record 77865 | pMX-S1811 5'-GACGGCATCGCAGCTTGGATACAC-3'
AAGGCTGCCGACCCCGGGGGTGGACCATCCTCTAGACTGCCGGATCTAGCTAGTTAATTAAGGATCCCAG
TGTGGTGGTACGGGAAATCACAAGTTTGTACAAAAAAGCAGGCTCCGCGGCCGCCCCCTTCACCAGAGCC
ATGAGCAGCCCGGATGCGGGATACGCCAGTGACGACCAGAGCCAGCCCCGGAGCGCGCAGCCCGCGGTGA
TGGCAGGGTTGGGCCCCTGTCCCTGGGCCGAGTCCCTGAGCCCCCTCGGGGATGTAAAGGTGAAAGGCGA
GGTGGTGGCGAGTAGCGGGGCGCCAGCCGGGACGTCGGGCCGAGCCAAAGCGGAGTCTCGCATCCGGCGG
CCGATGAACGCCTTTATGGTGTGGGCCAAAGACGAACGCAAGCGGTTGGCACAGCAGAACCCAGATCTGC
ACAACGCAGAGCTAAGCAAGATGCTAGGCAAGTCTTGGAAGGCGTTGACCTTGGCAGAGAAGCGGCCCTT
CGTGGAAGAGGCCGAGCGGCTGCGCGTGCAGCATATGCAGGACCACCCCAACTACAAGTACCGGCCGCGG
CGGCGCAAGCAGGTGAAGCGCATGAAGCGGGTGGAGGGAGGCTTCCTGCACGCTCTCGTCGAGCCCCAGG
CCGGCGCGCTTGGTCCCGAGGGCGGCCGCGTGGCCATGGATGGCCTGGGTCTGCCTTTCCCGGAGCCGGG
CTATCCGGCCGGTCCTCCGCTGATGTCTCCGCACATGGGCCCCCACTATCGGGACTGCCAGGGACTGGGC
GCTCCCGCGCTCGACGGCTACCCTCTGCCCACTCCGGACACATCCCCGCTGGATGGCGTGGAGCAGGACC
CGGCTTTCTTTGCAGCCCCGCTGCCAGGGGACTGCCCGGCGGCCGGCACCTACACTTACGCTCCAGTCTC
GGACTATGCAGTGTCCGTAGAGCCGCCCGCTGGCCCCATGCGAGTGGGGCCGGACCCCTCGGGCCCTGCG
ATGCCGGGGATCCTGGCGCCCC
